>Addgene plasmid #105669 | pAAV-CKIIa-stGtACR2-FusionRed | addgene full sequence | sequence record 204350 | Addgene NGS Result
CCTGCAGGCAGCTGCGCGCTCGCTCGCTCACTGAGGCCGCCCGGGCGTCGGGCGACCTTTGGTCGCCCGG
CCTCAGTGAGCGAGCGAGCGCGCAGAGAGGGAGTGGCCAACTCCATCACTAGGGGTTCCTGCGGCCGCAC
GCGTTTAACATTATGGCCTTAGGTCACTTCATCTCCATGGGGTTCTTCTTCTGATTTTCTAGAAAATGAG
ATGGGGGTGCAGAGAGCTTCCTCAGTGACCTGCCCAGGGTCACATCAGAAATGTCAGAGCTAGAACTTGA
ACTCAGATTACTAATCTTAAATTCCATGCCTTGGGGGCATGCAAGTACGATATACAGAAGGAGTGAACTC
ATTAGGGCAGATGACCAATGAGTTTAGGAAAGAAGAGTCCAGGGCAGGGTACATCTACACCACCCGCCCA
GCCCTGGGTGAGTCCAGCCACGTTCACCTCATTATAGTTGCCTCTCTCCAGTCCTACCTTGACGGGAAGC
ACAAGCAGAAACTGGGACAGGAGCCCCAGGAGACCAAATCTTCATGGTCCCTCTGGGAGGATGGGTGGGG
AGAGCTGTGGCAGAGGCCTCAGGAGGGGCCCTGCTGCTCAGTGGTGACAGATAGGGGTGAGAAAGCAGAC
AGAGTCATTCCGTCAGCATTCTGGGTCTGTTTGGTACTTCTTCTCACGCTAAGGTGGCGGTGTGATATGC
ACAATGGCTAAAAAGCAGGGAGAGCTGGAAAGAAACAAGGACAGAGACAGAGGCCAAGTCAACCAGACCA
ATTCCCAGAGGAAGCAAAGAAACCATTACAGAGACTACAAGGGGGAAGGGAAGGAGAGATGAATTAGCTT
CCCCTGTAAACCTTAGAACCCAGCTGTTGCCAGGGCAACGGGGCAATACCTGTCTCTTCAGAGGAGATGA
AGTTGCCAGGGTAACTACATCCTGTCTTTCTCAAGGACCATCCCAGAATGTGGCACCCACTAGCCGTTAC
CATAGCAACTGCCTCTTTGCCCCACTTAATCCCATCCCGTCTGTTAAAAGGGCCCTATAGTTGGAGGTGG
GGGAGGTAGGAAGAGCGATGATCACTTGTGGACTAAGTTTGTTCGCATCCCCTTCTCCAACCCCCTCAGT
ACATCACCCTGGGGGAACAGGGTCCACTTGCTCCTGGGCCCACACAGTCCTGCAGTATTGTGTATATAAG
GCCAGGGCAAAGAGGAGCAGGTTTTAAAGTGAAAGGCAGGCAGGTGTTGGGGAGGCAGTTACCGGGGCAA
CGGGAACAGGGCGTTTCGGAGGTGGTTGCCATGGGGACCTGGATGCTGACGAAGGCTCGCGAGGCTGTGA
GCAGCCACAGTGCCCTGCTCAGAAGCCCCAAGCTCGTCAGTCAAGCCGGTTCTCCGTTTGCACTCAGGAG
CACGGGCAGGCGAGTGGCCCCTAGTTCTGGGGGCAGCTCTAGAGCGGTACCGGATCCGCCACCATGGCAT
CACAGGTCGTCTATGGGGAATGGGCATCAACTCACACCGAGTGCTACAATATGTCCAGAATCGACTCCAC
CTTCGTCTCACTGCTGCAGCTGGTGTGGGCCGTGGTCTCAGGCTGCCAGACAATCTTCATGATTAGCAGG
GCTCCCAAGGTCCCTTGGGAGTCCGTGTACCTGCCCTTTGTCGAATCTATCACTTATGCACTGGCCAGTA
CTGGCAACGGAACCCTGCAGATGAGGGACGGCAGATTCTTTCCTTGGAGCCGAATGGCCTCCTGGCTGTG
CACCTGTCCAATCATGCTGGGACAGATTTCTAACATGGCTCTGGTGAAGTACAAAAGTATCCCACTGAAT
CCCATTGCACAGGCCGCTTCCATCATTAGAGTGGTCATGGGAATCACCGCTACAATTTCTCCCGCAGAGT
ATATGAAGTGGCTGTTCTTTTTCTTTGGGGCCACCTGCCTGGTGTTCGAGTACAGTGTGGTCTTCACAAT
CTTTCAAGTGGGGCTGTATGGCTTTGAATCTGTCGGGACACCTCTGGCACAGAAGGTGGTGGTGAGGATC
AAGATGCTGCGCCTGATCTTCTTTATTGCTTGGACTATGTTCCCAATCGTGTGGCTGATTTCACCCACCG
GAGTCTGCGTGATCCACGAGAACGTGAGCGCCATTCTGTACCTGCTGGCTGACGGCCTGTGCAAAAATAC
ATATGGAGTGATCCTGTGGAGCACTGCCTGGGGAGTGCTGGAAGGGAAGTGGGACCCCGCATGTCTGCCA
GGGCAGGAGAAACCCGAAGCCGACGATCCTTTTGGCCTGAATCACGAGAAGAATGCCCCTCCTAACGACG
AAGTCAATATCAGAATGTTTGGAAGGGCCGCCAAGAGCAGGATCACCAGCGAGGGCGAGTACATCCCCCT
GGACCAGATCGACATCAACGTGGTGATGGTGAGCGAGCTGATTAAGGAGAACATGCCCATGAAGCTGTAC
ATGGAGGGCACCGTGAACAACCACCACTTCAAGTGCACATCCGAGGGCGAAGGCAAGCCCTACGAGGGCA
CCCAGACCATGAGAATCAAGGTCGTCGAGGGCGGCCCTCTCCCCTTCGCCTTCGACATCCTGGCTACCAG
CTTCATGTACGGCAGCAGAACCTTCATCAAGCACCCTCCGGGCATCCCCGACTTCTTTAAGCAGTCCTTC
CCTGAGGGCTTCACATGGGAGAGAGTCACCACATACGAAGACGGGGGCGTGCTGACCGCTACCCAGGACA
CCAGCCTCCAGGACGGCTGCCTCATCTACAACGTCAAGGTTAGAGGGGTGAACTTCCCAGCCAACGGCCC
TGTGATGCAGAAGAAAACACTCGGCTGGGAGGCCTCCACCGAGACGATGTACCCTGCTGACGGAGGACTG
GAAGGCGCATGTGACATGGCTCTGAAGCTCGTGGGAGGAGGACACCTGATCTGCAACCTTGAGACAACAT
ACAGATCCAAGAAACCCGCTACGAACCTCAAGATGCCCGGCGTCTACAACGTGGACCACAGACTGGAAAG
AATCAAGGAGGCCGACGATGAGACATACGTCGAGCAGCACGAGGTGGCTGTGGCCAGATACTCTACTGGT
GGCGCTGGTGATGGAGGTAAACAGTCCCAGCCTATTCTGAACACCAAAGAGATGGCCCCCCAGAGTAAAC
CCCCTGAGGAGCTGGAAATGTCCTCAATGCCCTCCCCTGTGGCACCTCTTCCTGCAAGAACAGAGGGCGT
GATCGACATGAGGTCCATGAGTTCTATTGACTCTTTTATCTCATGCGCCACCGATTTTCCAGAGGCTACG
CGGTTTAAGTAAGAATTCGATATCAAGCTTATCGATAATCAACCTCTGGATTACAAAATTTGTGAAAGAT
TGACTGGTATTCTTAACTATGTTGCTCCTTTTACGCTATGTGGATACGCTGCTTTAATGCCTTTGTATCA
TGCTATTGCTTCCCGTATGGCTTTCATTTTCTCCTCCTTGTATAAATCCTGGTTGCTGTCTCTTTATGAG
GAGTTGTGGCCCGTTGTCAGGCAACGTGGCGTGGTGTGCACTGTGTTTGCTGACGCAACCCCCACTGGTT
GGGGCATTGCCACCACCTGTCAGCTCCTTTCCGGAACTTTCGCTTTCCCCCTCCCTATTGCCACGGCGGA
ACTCATCGCCGCCTGCCTTGCCCGCTGCTGGACAGGGGCTCGGCTGTTGGGCACTGACAATTCCGTGGTG
TTGTCGGGGAAATCATCGTCCTTTCCTTGGCTGCTCGCCTATGTTGCCACCTGGATTCTGCGCGGGACGT
CCTTCTGCTACGTCCCTTCGGCCCTCAATCCAGCGGACCTTCCTTCCCGCGGCCTGCTGCCGGCTCTGCG
GCCTCTTCCGCGTCTTCGCCTTCGCCCTCAGACGAGTCGGATCTCCCTTTGGGCCGCCTCCCCGCATCGA
TACCGAGCGCTGCTCGAGAGATCTACGGGTGGCATCCCTGTGACCCCTCCCCAGTGCCTCTCCTGGCCCT
GGAAGTTGCCACTCCAGTGCCCACCAGCCTTGTCCTAATAAAATTAAGTTGCATCATTTTGTCTGACTAG
GTGTCCTTCTATAATATTATGGGGTGGAGGGGGGTGGTATGGAGCAAGGGGCAAGTTGGGAAGACAACCT
GTAGGGCCTGCGGGGTCTATTGGGAACCAAGCTGGAGTGCAGTGGCACAATCTTGGCTCACTGCAATCTC
CGCCTCCTGGGTTCAAGCGATTCTCCTGCCTCAGCCTCCCGAGTTGTTGGGATTCCAGGCATGCATGACC
AGGCTCAGCTAATTTTTGTTTTTTTGGTAGAGACGGGGTTTCACCATATTGGCCAGGCTGGTCTCCAACT
CCTAATCTCAGGTGATCTACCCACCTTGGCCTCCCAAATTGCTGGGATTACAGGCGTGAACCACTGCTCC
CTTCCCTGTCCTTCTGATTTTGTAGGTAACCACGTGCGGACCGAGCGGCCGCAGGAACCCCTAGTGATGG
AGTTGGCCACTCCCTCTCTGCGCGCTCGCTCGCTCACTGAGGCCGGGCGACCAAAGGTCGCCCGACGCCC
GGGCTTTGCCCGGGCGGCCTCAGTGAGCGAGCGAGCGCGCAGCTGCCTGCAGGGGCGCCTGATGCGGTAT
TTTCTCCTTACGCATCTGTGCGGTATTTCACACCGCATA
[95 nt withheld, positions 4660-4754]
T
[46 nt withheld, positions 4756-4801]
C
[141 nt withheld, positions 4803-4943]
CCTTTGACGTTGGAGTCCACGTTCTTT
[37 nt withheld, positions 4971-5007]
ACTCTATCTCGGGCTATTCTTTTGATTTATAAGGGATTTTGCCGATTTCGGTCTATTGGTTAAAAAATGA
GCTGATTTAACAAAAATTTAACGCGAATTTTAACAAAATATTAACGTTTACAATTTTATGGTGCACTCTC
AGTACAATCTGCTCTGATGCCGCATAGTTAAGCCAGCCCCGACACCCGCCAACACCCGCTGACGCGCCCT
GACGGGCTTGTCTGCTCCCGGCATCCGCTTACAGACAAGCTGTGACCGTCTCCGGGAGCTGCATGTGTCA
GAGGTTTTCACCGTCATCACCGAAACGCGCGAGACGAAAGGGCCTCGTGATACGCCTATTTTTATAGGTT
AATGTCATGATAATAATGGTTTCTTAGACGTCAGGTGGCACTTTTCGGGGAAATGTGCGCGGAACCCCTA
TTTGTTTATTTTTCTAAATACATTCAAATATGTATCCGCTCATGAGACAATAACCCTGATAAATGCTTCA
ATAATATTGAAAAAGGAAGAGTATGAGTATTCAACATTTCCGTGTCGCCCTTATTCCCTTTTTTGCGGCA
TTTTGCCTTCCTGTTTTTGCTCACCCAGAAACGCTGGTGAAAGTAAAAGATGCTGAAGATCAGTTGGGTG
CACGAGTGGGTTACATCGAACTGGATCTCAACAGCGGTAAGATCCTTGAGAGTTTTCGCCCCGAAGAACG
TTTTCCAATGATGAGCACTTTTAAAGTTCTGCTATGTGGCGCGGTATTATCCCGTATTGACGCCGGGCAA
GAGCAACTCGGTCGCCGCATACACTATTCTCAGAATGACTTGGTTGAGTACTCACCAGTCACAGAAAAGC
ATCTTACGGATGGCATGACAGTAAGAGAATTATGCAGTGCTGCCATAACCATGAGTGATAACACTGCGGC
CAACTTACTTCTGACAACGATCGGAGGACCGAAGGAGCTAACCGCTTTTTTGCACAACATGGGGGATCAT
GTAACTCGCCTTGATCGTTGGGAACCGGAGCTGAATGAAGCCATACCAAACGACGAGCGTGACACCACGA
TGCCTGTAGCAATGGCAACAACGTTGCGCAAACTATTAACTGGCGAACTACTTACTCTAGCTTCCCGGCA
ACAATTAATAGACTGGATGGAGGCGGATAAAGTTGCAGGACCACTTCTGCGCTCGGCCCTTCCGGCTGGC
TGGTTTATTGCTGATAAATCTGGAGCCGGTGAGCGTGGGTCTCGCGGTATCATTGCAGCACTGGGGCCAG
ATGGTAAGCCCTCCCGTATCGTAGTTATCTACACGACGGGGAGTCAGGCAACTATGGATGAACGAAATAG
ACAGATCGCTGAGATAGGTGCCTCACTGATTAAGCATTGGTAACTGTCAGACCAAGTTTACTCATATATA
CTTTAGATTGATTTAAAACTTCATTTTTAATTTAAAAGGATCTAGGTGAAGATCCTTTTTGATAATCTCA
TGACCAAAATCCCTTAACGTGAGTTTTCGTTCCACTGAGCGTCAGACCCCGTAGAAAAGATCAAAGGATC
TTCTTGAGATCCTTTTTTTCTGCGCGTAATCTGCTGCTTGCAAACAAAAAAACCACCGCTACCAGCGGTG
GTTTGTTTGCCGGATCAAGAGCTACCAACTCTTTTTCCGAAGGTAACTGGCTTCAGCAGAGCGCAGATAC
CAAATACTGTTCTTCTAGTGTAGCCGTAGTTAGGCCACCACTTCAAGAACTCTGTAGCACCGCCTACATA
CCTCGCTCTGCTAATCCTGTTACCAGTGGCTGCTGCCAGTGGCGATAAGTCGTGTCTTACCGGGTTGGAC
TCAAGACGATAGTTACCGGATAAGGCGCAGCGGTCGGGCTGAACGGGGGGTTCGTGCACACAGCCCAGCT
TGGAGCGAACGACCTACACCGAACTGAGATACCTACAGCGTGAGCTATGAGAAAGCGCCACGCTTCCCGA
AGGGAGAAAGGCGGACAGGTATCCGGTAAGCGGCAGGGTCGGAACAGGAGAGCGCACGAGGGAGCTTCCA
GGGGGAAACGCCTGGTATCTTTATAGTCCTGTCGGGTTTCGCCACCTCTGACTTGAGCGTCGATTTTTGT
GATGCTCGTCAGGGGGGCGGAGCCTATGGAAAAACGCCAGCAACGCGGCCTTTTTACGGTTCCTGGCCTT
TTGCTGGCCTTTTGCTCACATGT
Features (pLannotate 1.2.2; 17 found; start..end, strand, type, name):
     12..39      +  repeat_region  AAV2 ITR (fragment): inverted terminal repeat of adeno-associated virus serotype 2 inverted
     68..95      +  repeat_region  AAV2 ITR (fragment): inverted terminal repeat of adeno-associated virus serotype 2 inverted
    149..1437    +  promoter       CaMKII promoter: promoter for the mouse calcium/calmodulin-dependent kinase II α subunit
   2343..2402    +  CDS            KCNJ2 (fragment): KCNJ2_HUMAN - Also known as IRK1. Experimental evidence at protein level: Swiss-Prot protein existence level 1. Probably participates in establishing action potential waveform and excitability of neuronal and muscle tissues. Inward rectifier potassium channels are characterized by a greater tendency to allow potassium to flow into the cell rather than out of it. Their voltage dependence is regulated by the concentration of extracellular potassium; as external potassium is raised, the voltage range of the channel opening shifts to more positive voltages. The inward rectification is mainly due t
   2406..3101    +  CDS            FusionRed: FusionRed is a basic (constitutively fluorescent) red fluorescent protein published in 2012, derived from Entacmaea quadricolor. It has low acid sensitivity.
   3102..3296    +  CDS            Kcnb1 (fragment): KCNB1_RAT - Experimental evidence at protein level: Swiss-Prot protein existence level 1. Voltage-gated potassium channel that mediates transmembrane potassium transport in excitable membranes, primarily in the brain, but also in the pancreas and cardiovascular system. Contributes to the regulation of the action potential (AP) repolarization, duration and frequency of repetitive AP firing in neurons, muscle cells and endocrine cells and plays a role in homeostatic attenuation of electrical excitability throughout the brain (PubMed:10024359, PubMed:10618149, PubMed:12451110, PubMed:17379638, Pu
   3303..3327    +  misc_feature   MCS (fragment): pBluescript multiple cloning site
   3327..3915    +  misc_feature   WPRE: woodchuck hepatitis virus posttranscriptional regulatory element
   3947..4423    +  polyA_signal   hGH poly(A) signal: human growth hormone polyadenylation signal
   4463..4603    +  repeat_region  AAV2 ITR: inverted terminal repeat of adeno-associated virus serotype 2 inverted
   4608..4659    -  misc_feature   bom (fragment): basis of mobility region from pBR322
   4678..5133    +  rep_origin     f1 ori (sequence partly withheld): f1 bacteriophage origin of replication; arrow indicates direction of (+) strand synthesis
   5134..5183    -  misc_feature   bom (fragment): basis of mobility region from pBR322
   5285..5320    -  CDS            rop (fragment): Rop protein, which maintains plasmids at low copy number; rop
   5415..5519    +  promoter       AmpR promoter: bla
   5520..6380    +  CDS            AmpR: β-lactamase; bla; confers resistance to ampicillin, carbenicillin, and related antibiotics
   6551..7139    +  rep_origin     ori: high-copy-number ColE1/pMB1/pBR322/pUC origin of replication
