[The description below was written by a language model from this plasmid's Addgene catalogue record, the feature table of its GenBank file and pLannotate feature annotations shown in this document.]
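Description:
pAAV-CKIIa-stGtACR2-FusionRed is an adeno-associated virus transfer plasmid for expressing a soma-targeted optogenetic silencer in mammalian neurons. It is built on a pAAV backbone and is about 7.2 kb in total. It is propagated in bacteria through a high-copy ColE1/pUC-type origin with ampicillin selection (AmpR under its own bla promoter), and it also carries an f1 phage origin. The expression cassette lies between AAV2 inverted terminal repeats, which allow the intervening DNA to be packaged into recombinant AAV particles. The annotation finds an intact ITR on the 3′ side but only short ITR fragments on the 5′ side. ITRs are recombination-prone, which fits the record's recommendation of a recA-deficient host.

Expression is driven by the mouse CaMKIIα promoter, commonly used to restrict expression largely to excitatory forebrain neurons. The 1,851 bp insert encodes stGtACR2, the light-gated anion-conducting channelrhodopsin 2 from Guillardia theta. The automated feature table does not annotate the opsin coding region itself, which presumably occupies the unannotated stretch after the promoter. Downstream of that stretch come a short Kir2.1 (KCNJ2)-derived segment, the kind of element typically used as a membrane trafficking signal, then the red fluorescent protein FusionRed, then a C-terminal fragment of Kv2.1 (Kcnb1). The Kv2.1 fragment confines the fusion protein to the soma and proximal processes. A WPRE and the human growth hormone polyadenylation signal follow, enhancing transcript stability and processing.

The construct is used for light-driven inhibition of neurons, with FusionRed marking the expressing cells. The accompanying GenBank record covers only a 1,146 bp partial, gapped read with no annotated features.
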