Addgene plasmid #105669: pAAV-CKIIa-stGtACR2-FusionRed
Purpose: Expresses a soma-targeted GtACR2 in mammalian neurons under the CaMKIIa promoter
Depositing lab: Ofer Yizhar. Depositing organization: Weizmann Institute of Science. Publication: High-efficiency optogenetic silencing with soma-targeted anion-conducting channelrhodopsins. Mahn M, Gibor L, Patil P, Cohen-Kashi Malina K, Oring S, Printz Y, Levy R, Lampl I, Yizhar O. Nat Commun. 2018 Oct 8;9(1):4125. doi: 10.1038/s41467-018-06511-8. PubMed 30297821.
Backbone
  Vector backbone: pAAV
  Backbone manufacturer: Invitrogen
  Backbone size w/o insert (bp): 5360
  Total vector size (bp): 7211
  Vector type: Mammalian Expression, AAV
Growth in bacteria
  Bacterial resistance: Ampicillin, 100 μg/mL
  Growth temperature: 37°C
  Growth strain: NEB Stable
  Growth instructions: Use recA deficient growth strain to prevent homologous recombination.
  Copy number: High Copy
Gene/Insert
  Gene/Insert name: stGtACR2 (alt name: soma-targeted Guillardia theta anion-conducting channelrhodopsin 2)
  Species: Synthetic; Guillardia theta
  Insert size (bp): 1851
  Promoter: CaMKIIa
  Tag / fusion protein: FusionRed (C terminal on backbone); Kv2.1 (C terminal on backbone)
  Cloning method: Ligation Independent Cloning
  Sequencing primers: 5′ GATGCTGACGAAGGCTCGC; 3′ CACATAGCGTAAAAGGAGCAAC
Terms and licenses: Academic/Nonprofit Terms; Industry Terms: Not Available to Industry
How to cite: pAAV-CKIIa-stGtACR2-FusionRed was a gift from Ofer Yizhar (Addgene plasmid # 105669 ; http://n2t.net/addgene:105669 ; RRID:Addgene_105669) For viral preps, please replace (Addgene plasmid # 105669) in the above sentence with: (Addgene viral prep # 105669-AAV1) or (Addgene viral prep # 105669-AAVrg)
