LOCUS       Exported 1146 bp ds-DNA linear SYN 24-MAY-2021
DEFINITION  Expresses a soma-targeted GtACR2 in mammalian neurons under the
            CaMKIIa promoter.
ACCESSION   .
VERSION     .
KEYWORDS    pAAV-CKIIa-stGtACR2-FusionRed
SOURCE      synthetic DNA construct
  ORGANISM  synthetic DNA construct
REFERENCE   1 (bases 1 to 1146)
  AUTHORS   Mahn M, Gibor L, Patil P, Cohen-Kashi Malina K, Oring S, Printz Y,
            Levy R, Lampl I, Yizhar O
  TITLE     High-efficiency optogenetic silencing with soma-targeted
            anion-conducting channelrhodopsins.
  JOURNAL   Nat Commun. 2018 Oct 8;9(1):4125. doi: 10.1038/s41467-018-06511-8.
  PUBMED    30297821
REFERENCE   2 (bases 1 to 1146)
  AUTHORS   .
  TITLE     Direct Submission
  JOURNAL   Exported May 24, 2021 from SnapGene Server 1.1.58
            http://www.snapgene.com
FEATURES             Location/Qualifiers
     source          1..1146
                     /organism="synthetic DNA construct"
                     /mol_type="other DNA"
     gap             1065..1078
                     /estimated_length=14
     gap             1111..1122
                     /estimated_length=12
     gap             1128..1143
                     /estimated_length=16
ORIGIN
        1 ctnnnnnnat tttgtaatcn ngangttgat tatcgataag cttgatatcg aattcttact
       61 taaaccgcgt agcctctgga aaatcggtgg cgcatgagat aaaagagtca atagaactca
      121 tggacctcat gtcgatcacg ccctctgttc ttgcaggaag aggtgccaca ggggagggca
      181 ttgaggacat ttccagctcc tcagggggtt tactctgggg ggccatctct ttggtgttca
      241 gaataggctg ggactgttta cctccatcac cagcgccacc agtagagtat ctggccacag
      301 ccacctcgtg ctgctcgacg tatgtctcat cgtcggcctc cttgattctt tccagtctgt
      361 ggtccacgtt gtagacgccg ggcatcttga ggttcgtagc gggtttcttg gatctgtatg
      421 ttgtctcaag gttgcagatc aggtgtcctc ctcccacgag cttcagagcc atgtcacatg
      481 cgccttccag tcctccgtca gcagggtaca tcgtctcggt ggaggcctcc cagccgagtg
      541 ttttcttctg catcacaggg ccgttggctg ggaagttcac ccctctaacc ttgacgttgt
      601 agatgaggca gccgtcctgg aggctggtgt cctgggtagc ggtcagcacg cccccgtctt
      661 cgtatgtggt gactctctcc catgtgaagc cctcagggaa ggactgctta aagaagtcgg
      721 ggatgcccgg agggtgcttg atgaaggttc tgctgccgta catgaagctg gtagccagga
      781 tgtcgaangc gaangggaga gggccgccct cgacgacctt gantctcatg gtctgggtgc
      841 cctcgtaggg cttgccttcg ccctcggntg tgcacttgaa gtggnggttg ttnacggtgc
      901 cctccatgta cagctttcat gggcatgntc tcnttaatnn gctcgctnnn natcnccacg
      961 ttgnngtcga tctggnnnng ggggntgtac tcgnccctnn nctggnnatn cntgctnntn
     1021 nnnccntnnn nancnttnng nnnnnnntnn ntnnntnnnn ngggnnnnnn nnnnnnnntn
     1081 nnnnnnaaan gnnnnnnnng nnnnnnnnnc nnnnnnnnnn nntnnngnnn nnnnnnnnnn
     1141 nnnant
//
