>Addgene plasmid #105669 | pAAV-CKIIa-stGtACR2-FusionRed | depositor partial sequence | sequence record 201116 | CKIIa-end-fw.
NNNNNNNNNNNNNNNNNNNNNNCCCTGNNNNNNCCCCANNCTCGTNAGTNNAGCCGGTTCTCCGTTTGCA
CTCNGGANCACGGGCAGGCGAGTGGCCCCTAGTTCTGGGGGCAGCTCTAGAGCGGTACCGGATCCGCCAC
CATGGCATCACAGGTCGTCTATGGGGAATGGGCATCAACTCACACCGAGTGCTACAATATGTCCAGAATC
GACTCCACCTTCGTCTCACTGCTGCAGCTGGTGTGGGCCGTGGTCTCAGGCTGCCAGACAATCTTCATGA
TTAGCAGGGCTCCCAAGGTCCCTTGGGAGTCCGTGTACCTGCCCTTTGTCGAATCTATCACTTATGCACT
GGCCAGTACTGGCAACGGAACCCTGCAGATGAGGGACGGCAGATTCTTTCCTTGGAGCCGAATGGCCTCC
TGGCTGTGCACCTGTCCAATCATGCTGGGACAGATTTCTAACATGGCTCTGGTGAAGTACAAAAGTATCC
CACTGAATCCCATTGCACAGGCCGCTTCCATCATTAGAGTGGTCATGGGAATCACCGCTACAATTTCTCC
CGCAGAGTATATGAAGTGGCTGTTCTTTTTCTTTGGGGCCACCTGCCTGGTGTTCGAGTACAGTGTGGTC
TTCACAATCTTTCAAGTGGGGCTGTATGGCTTTGAATCTGTCGGGACACCTCTGGCACAGAAGGTGGTGG
TGAGGATCAAGATGCTGCGCCTGATCTTCTTTATTGCTTGGACTATGTTCCCAATCGTGTGGCTGATTTC
ACCCACCGGANTCTGCGTGATCCACGAGAACGTGAGCGCCATTCTGTACCTGCTGGCTGACGGNCTGTGC
AAAAATACATATGGAGTGATCCTGTGGAGCACTGNCTGGGGAGTGCTGGAAGGGAAGTGGGNNCCCGCAT
GTCTGCCNGGGCAGGAGAAACCCGAAGCCGACGATCCTTTTNGNCNTGAATCANCGANAAGAATGCCCCT
NCTAANGACGAANTNANNNTCANAATGNTTNGNNGGGCCNNNNNNNNNCNGNNTNNNNNNNGANGGNNAN
NNCNTCCCCNTNNNNCANNTCNNNNTCAACGTGNNGATNGGTNNNNNNNNNNNNNTNNNNNANNNNNNNC
CNNTNNANNNNNNNNNTNNNNNNNNNNNNNNNNANCNNCCNNNNNNNNNNNNNNNNNNNGNNNNAANNNN
NNNNNNNNNNNN
