>Addgene plasmid #105669 | pAAV-CKIIa-stGtACR2-FusionRed | depositor partial sequence | sequence record 201118 | FusionRed-middle-rev.
NNNNNNNNNNNNNNNNNNTNNNNGTGGTGACTCTCTCCNNTGTGANNCCCTCAGGGAAGGACTGCTTAAA
GAAGTCGGGGATGCCCGGNNGGTGCTTGATGAAGGTTCTGCTGCCGTACATGAAGCTGGTAGCCAGGATG
TCGAAGGCGAAGGGGAGAGGGCCGCCCTCGACGACCTTGATTCTCATGGTCTGGGTGCCCTCGTAGGGCT
TGCCTTCGCCCTCGGATGTGCACTTGAAGTGGTGGTTGTTCACGGTGCCCTCCATGTACAGCTTCATGGG
CATGTTCTCCTTAATCAGCTCGCTCACCATCACCACGTTGATGTCGATCTGGTCCAGGGGGATGTACTCG
CCCTCGCTGGTGATCCTGCTCTTGGCGGCCCTTCCAAACATTCTGATATTGACTTCGTCGTTAGGAGGGG
CATTCTTCTCGTGATTCAGGCCAAAAGGATCGTCGGCTTCGGGTTTCTCCTGCCCTGGCAGACATGCGGG
GTCCCACTTCCCTTCCAGCACTCCCCAGGCAGTGCTCCACAGGATCACTCCATATGTATTTTTGCACAGG
CCGTCAGCCAGCAGGTACAGAATGGCGCTCACGTTCTCGTGGATCACGCAGACTCCGGTGGGTGAAATCA
GCCACACGATTGGGAACATAGTCCAAGCAATAAAGAAGATCAGGCGCAGCATCTTGATCCTCACCACCAC
CTTCTGTGCCAGAGGTGTCCCGACAGATTCAAAGCCATACAGCCCCACTTGAAAGANTGTGAAGACCACA
CTGTACTCGAACACCAGGCAGGTGGCCCCAAAGAAAAAGAACAGCCACTTCATATACTCTGCGGGAGAAA
TTGTAGCGGTGATTCCCATGACCACTCTAATGATGGAAGCGGCCTGTGCAATGGGATTNAGTGGGATACT
TTTGTACTTTCANCCNGANCCATGTTAGAAATCTGTCCCAGCATGATTGGNACAGGNGCNCANNNAGGNN
GCCANTCNGCTNCAANGAAAGAATCTGCCGTCCCNNATCTGNNNGGGTTCNTNGCCAGTNNTNNNCNGTG
CATANNNNNNNANTNCNNNAANNNNNNNNNNNNNNNNTNNCNNNGGNNCCNTNNGNNNCCCNNGNTNNNN
NNNNNN
